>Addgene plasmid #31214 | pLenti6/V5-DEST-NCAPH | depositor full sequence | sequence record 164569 | Addgene assembled sequence
AATGTAGTCTTATGCAATACTCTTGTAGTCTTGCAACATGGTAACGATGAGTTAGCAACATGCCTTACAA
GGAGAGAAAAAGCACCGTGCATGCCGATTGGTGGAAGTAAGGTGGTACGATCGTGCCTTATTAGGAAGGC
AACAGACGGGTCTGACATGGATTGGACGAACCACTGAATTGCCGCATTGCAGAGATATTGTATTTAAGTG
CCTAGCTCGATACATAAACGGGTCTCTCTGGTTAGACCAGATCTGAGCCTGGGAGCTCTCTGGCTAACTA
GGGAACCCACTGCTTAAGCCTCAATAAAGCTTGCCTTGAGTGCTTCAAGTAGTGTGTGCCCGTCTGTTGT
GTGACTCTGGTAACTAGAGATCCCTCAGACCCTTTTAGTCAGTGTGGAAAATCTCTAGCAGTGGCGCCCG
AACAGGGACTTGAAAGCGAAAGGGAAACCAGAGGAGCTCTCTCGACGCAGGACTCGGCTTGCTGAAGCGC
GCACGGCAAGAGGCGAGGGGCGGCGACTGGTGAGTACGCCAAAAATTTTGACTAGCGGAGGCTAGAAGGA
GAGAGATGGGTGCGAGAGCGTCAGTATTAAGCGGGGGAGAATTAGATCGCGATGGGAAAAAATTCGGTTA
AGGCCAGGGGGAAAGAAAAAATATAAATTAAAACATATAGTATGGGCAAGCAGGGAGCTAGAACGATTCG
CAGTTAATCCTGGCCTGTTAGAAACATCAGAAGGCTGTAGACAAATACTGGGACAGCTACAACCATCCCT
TCAGACAGGATCAGAAGAACTTAGATCATTATATAATACAGTAGCAACCCTCTATTGTGTGCATCAAAGG
ATAGAGATAAAAGACACCAAGGAAGCTTTAGACAAGATAGAGGAAGAGCAAAACAAAAGTAAGACCACCG
CACAGCAAGCGGCCGCTGATCTTCAGACCTGGAGGAGGAGATATGAGGGACAATTGGAGAAGTGAATTAT
ATAAATATAAAGTAGTAAAAATTGAACCATTAGGAGTAGCACCCACCAAGGCAAAGAGAAGAGTGGTGCA
GAGAGAAAAAAGAGCAGTGGGAATAGGAGCTTTGTTCCTTGGGTTCTTGGGAGCAGCAGGAAGCACTATG
GGCGCAGCGTCAATGACGCTGACGGTACAGGCCAGACAATTATTGTCTGGTATAGTGCAGCAGCAGAACA
ATTTGCTGAGGGCTATTGAGGCGCAACAGCATCTGTTGCAACTCACAGTCTGGGGCATCAAGCAGCTCCA
GGCAAGAATCCTGGCTGTGGAAAGATACCTAAAGGATCAACAGCTCCTGGGGATTTGGGGTTGCTCTGGA
AAACTCATTTGCACCACTGCTGTGCCTTGGAATGCTAGTTGGAGTAATAAATCTCTGGAACAGATTTGGA
ATCACACGACCTGGATGGAGTGGGACAGAGAAATTAACAATTACACAAGCTTAATACACTCCTTAATTGA
AGAATCGCAAAACCAGCAAGAAAAGAATGAACAAGAATTATTGGAATTAGATAAATGGGCAAGTTTGTGG
AATTGGTTTAACATAACAAATTGGCTGTGGTATATAAAATTATTCATAATGATAGTAGGAGGCTTGGTAG
GTTTAAGAATAGTTTTTGCTGTACTTTCTATAGTGAATAGAGTTAGGCAGGGATATTCACCATTATCGTT
TCAGACCCACCTCCCAACCCCGAGGGGACCCGACAGGCCCGAAGGAATAGAAGAAGAAGGTGGAGAGAGA
GACAGAGACAGATCCATTCGATTAGTGAACGGATCTCGACGGTATCGGTTAACTTTTAAAAGAAAAGGGG
GGATTGGGGGGTACAGTGCAGGGGAAAGAATAGTAGACATAATAGCAACAGACATACAAACTAAAGAATT
ACAAAAACAAATTACAAAAATTCAAAATTTTATCGATAAGCTTGGGAGTTCCGCGTTACATAACTTACGG
TAAATGGCCCGCCTGGCTGACCGCCCAACGACCCCCGCCCATTGACGTCAATAATGACGTATGTTCCCAT
AGTAACGCCAATAGGGACTTTCCATTGACGTCAATGGGTGGAGTATTTACGGTAAACTGCCCACTTGGCA
GTACATCAAGTGTATCATATGCCAAGTACGCCCCCTATTGACGTCAATGACGGTAAATGGCCCGCCTGGC
ATTATGCCCAGTACATGACCTTATGGGACTTTCCTACTTGGCAGTACATCTACGTATTAGTCATCGCTAT
TACCATGGTGATGCGGTTTTGGCAGTACATCAATGGGCGTGGATAGCGGTTTGACTCACGGGGATTTCCA
AGTCTCCACCCCATTGACGTCAATGGGAGTTTGTTTTGGCACCAAAATCAACGGGACTTTCCAAAATGTC
GTAACAACTCCGCCCCATTGACGCAAATGGGCGGTAGGCGTGTACGGTGGGAGGTCTATATAAGCAGAGC
TCGTTTAGTGAACCGTCAGATCGCCTGGAGACGCCATCCACGCTGTTTTGACCTCCATAGAAGACACCGA
CTCTAGAGGATCCACTAGTCCAGTGTGGTGGAATTCTGCAGATATCAACAAGTTTGTACAAAAAAGTTGG
CATGGGACCTCCCGGCCCAGCACTGCCAGCCACAATGAATAACTCTTCTTCAGAGACGCGAGGACACCCC
CACAGTGCCTCCTCTCCTTCAGAGCGTGTGTTCCCGATGCCCCTGCCCAGGAAGGCGCCTCTCAATATTC
CTGGCACCCCAGTCCTCGAAGACTTTCCTCAGAATGACGATGAGAAGGAGCGGCTGCAGCGGAGGCGCTC
GAGGGTCTTTGATCTGCAGTTCAGCACTGACTCACCTCGCTTATTGGCCTCCCCCTCCAGCAGGAGTATT
GACATTTCAGCTACTATCCCCAAGTTTACAAACACGCAGATTACGGAACATTACTCCACCTGTATCAAAC
TGTCCACTGAAAATAAAATCACTACCAAGAATGCTTTTGGTTTGCACTTGATTGATTTTATGTCAGAGAT
TCTTAAACAGAAAGACACCGAACCAACCAACTTTAAAGTGGCTGCGGGTACTCTGGATGCCAGCACCAAG
ATCTATGCTGTGCGCGTGGATGCCGTCCATGCCGATGTATACAGAGTCCTTGGGGGGCTGGGCAAAGATG
CACCGTCTTTGGAAGAAGTAGAAGGCCATGTTGCTGATGGAAGTGCTACTGAAATGGGAACAACCAAAAA
GGCTGTAAAGCCAAAGAAGAAGCACTTACACAGAACTATTGAGCAGAACATAAACAACCTCAATGTCTCC
GAAGCAGATCGGAAGTGTGAGATTGATCCCATGTTTCAGAAGACAGCAGCCTCATTTGATGAGTGCAGCA
CAGCAGGGGTGTTTCTGTCCACTCTCCACTGCCAGGACTACAGAAGTGAACTGCTGTTTCCCTCTGATGT
CCAGACTCTCTCCACGGGAGAACCTCTCGAGTTGCCAGAGTTAGGTTGTGTAGAAATGACAGATTTAAAA
GCGCCCTTGCAGCAGTGTGCAGAAGATCGCCAGATCTGCCCTTCCCTGGCCGGGTTCCAGTTTACACAGT
GGGACAGTGAAACACATAATGAGTCTGTGTCGGCCCTGGTAGACAAGTTTAAGAAGAATGACCAGGTATT
TGACATCAATGCTGAAGTTGACGAGAGTGACTGTGGAGACTTCCCCGATGGGTCCCTGGGGGATGACTTT
GATGCCAACGATGAACCTGACCACACCGCAGTTGGGGATCATGAAGAGTTCAGGAGCTGGAAGGAGCCCT
GCCAGGTTCAGAGCTGCCAGGAAGAAATGATTTCCCTTGGGGATGGAGACATCAGGACCATGTGCCCCCT
TCTGTCTATGAAACCTGGAGAATATTCTTATTTCAGTCCTCGGACCATGTCGATGTGGGCTGGCCCGGAT
CACTGGCGCTTTAGGCCTCGACGCAAACAAGATGCTCCTTCCCAATCAGAAAACAAAAAGAAGAGTACAA
AAAAAGATTTTGAAATTGACTTTGAAGATGATATTGACTTTGATGTATATTTTAGAAAAACAAAGGCTGC
TACTATTCTGACCAAGTCCACTTTGGAGAACCAGAATTGGAGAGCTACCACCCTTCCTACAGATTTCAAC
TACAATGTTGACACTCTGGTCCAGCTTCACCTCAAACCAGGCACCAGGTTACTTAAGATGGCCCAGGGCC
ATAGGGCAGAGACTGAGCATTATGAAGAAATTGAAGACTATGATTACAACAACCCTAACGACACCTCCAA
CTTTTGCCCTGGATTACAGGCTGCTGACAGTGATGATGAAGATTTGGATGACTTATTTGTGGGACCTGTT
GGGAACTCTGACCTCTCACCTTATCCTTGCCATCCACCTAAGACAGCACAACAGAATGGTGACACTCCAG
AAGCCCAAGGATTAGACATCACAACATATGGGGAGTCAAACTTGGTAGCTGAGCCTCAGAAGGTAAATAA
AATTGAAATTCACTATGCCAAGACTGCCAAAAAGATGGACATGAAGAAACTGAAGCAGAGCATGTGGAGT
CTGCTGACAGCGCTCTCCGGAAAGGAGGCAGATGCAGAGGCAAACCACAGGGAAGCTGGAAAAGAAGCGG
CCCTGGCAGAAGTGGCTGACGAGAAGATGCTTAGCGGGCTCACGAAGGACCTGCAGAGGAGCCTGCCCCC
TGTCATGGCTCAGAACCTCTCCATACCTCTGGCTTTTGCCTGTCTCCTACATTTAGCCAATGAAAAGAAT
CTAAAACTGGAAGGAACAGAGGACCTTTCTGATGTTCTTGTGAGGCAAGGAGATTGCCCAACTTTCTTGT
ACAAAGTGGTTGATATCCAGCACAGTGGCGGCCGCTCGAGTCTAGAGGGCCCGCGGTTCGAAGGTAAGCC
TATCCCTAACCCTCTCCTCGGTCTCGATTCTACGCGTACCGGTTAGTAATGATCGACAATCAACCTCTGG
ATTACAAAATTTGTGAAAGATTGACTGGTATTCTTAACTATGTTGCTCCTTTTACGCTATGTGGATACGC
TGCTTTAATGCCTTTGTATCATGCTATTGCTTCCCGTATGGCTTTCATTTTCTCCTCCTTGTATAAATCC
TGGTTGCTGTCTCTTTATGAGGAGTTGTGGCCCGTTGTCAGGCAACGTGGCGTGGTGTGCACTGTGTTTG
CTGACGCAACCCCCACTGGTTGGGGCATTGCCACCACCTGTCAGCTCCTTTCCGGGACTTTCGCTTTCCC
CCTCCCTATTGCCACGGCGGAACTCATCGCCGCCTGCCTTGCCCGCTGCTGGACAGGGGCTCGGCTGTTG
GGCACTGACAATTCCGTGGTGTTGTCGGGGAAGCTGACGTCCTTTCCATGGCTGCTCGCCTGTGTTGCCA
CCTGGATTCTGCGCGGGACGTCCTTCTGCTACGTCCCTTCGGCCCTCAATCCAGCGGACCTTCCTTCCCG
CGGCCTGCTGCCGGCTCTGCGGCCTCTTCCGCGTCTTCGCCTTCGCCCTCAGACGAGTCGGATCTCCCTT
TGGGCCGCCTCCCCGCCTGGCGATGGTACCGGTGTGGAAAGTCCCCAGGCTCCCCAGCAGGCAGAAGTAT
GCAAAGCATGCATCTCAATTAGTCAGCAACCAGGTGTGGAAAGTCCCCAGGCTCCCCAGCAGGCAGAAGT
ATGCAAAGCATGCATCTCAATTAGTCAGCAACCATAGTCCCGCCCCTAACTCCGCCCATCCCGCCCCTAA
CTCCGCCCAGTTCCGCCCATTCTCCGCCCCATGGCTGACTAATTTTTTTTATTTATGCAGAGGCCGAGGC
CGCCTCTGCCTCTGAGCTATTCCAGAAGTAGTGAGGAGGCTTTTTTGGAGGCCTAGGCTTTTGCAAAAAG
CTCCCGGGAGCTTGTATATCCATTTTCGGATCTGATCAGCACGTGTTGACAATTAATCATCGGCATAGTA
TATCGGCATAGTATAATACGACAAGGTGAGGAACTAAACCATGGCCAAGCCTTTGTCTCAAGAAGAATCC
ACCCTCATTGAAAGAGCAACGGCTACAATCAACAGCATCCCCATCTCTGAAGACTACAGCGTCGCCAGCG
CAGCTCTCTCTAGCGACGGCCGCATCTTCACTGGTGTCAATGTATATCATTTTACTGGGGGACCTTGTGC
AGAACTCGTGGTGCTGGGCACTGCTGCTGCTGCGGCAGCTGGCAACCTGACTTGTATCGTCGCGATCGGA
AATGAGAACAGGGGCATCTTGAGCCCCTGCGGACGGTGCCGACAGGTGCTTCTCGATCTGCATCCTGGGA
TCAAAGCCATAGTGAAGGACAGTGATGGACAGCCGACGGCAGTTGGGATTCGTGAATTGCTGCCCTCTGG
TTATGTGTGGGAGGGCTAAGCACAATTCGAGCTCGGTACCTTTAAGACCAATGACTTACAAGGCAGCTGT
AGATCTTAGCCACTTTTTAAAAGAAAAGGGGGGACTGGAAGGGCTAATTCACTCCCAACGAAGACAAGAT
CTGCTTTTTGCTTGTACTGGGTCTCTCTGGTTAGACCAGATCTGAGCCTGGGAGCTCTCTGGCTAACTAG
GGAACCCACTGCTTAAGCCTCAATAAAGCTTGCCTTGAGTGCTTCAAGTAGTGTGTGCCCGTCTGTTGTG
TGACTCTGGTAACTAGAGATCCCTCAGACCCTTTTAGTCAGTGTGGAAAATCTCTAGCAGTAGTAGTTCA
TGTCATCTTATTATTCAGTATTTATAACTTGCAAAGAAATGAATATCAGAGAGTGAGAGGAACTTGTTTA
TTGCAGCTTATAATGGTTACAAATAAAGCAATAGCATCACAAATTTCACAAATAAAGCATTTTTTTCACT
GCATTCTAGTTGTGGTTTGTCCAAACTCATCAATGTATCTTATCATGTCTGGCTCTAGCTATCCCGCCCC
TAACTCCGCCCATCCCGCCCCTAACTCCGCCCAGTTCCGCCCATTCTCCGCCCCATGGCTGACTAATTTT
TTTTATTTATGCAGAGGCCGAGGCCGCCTCGGCCTCTGAGCTATTCCAGAAGTAGTGAGGAGGCTTTTTT
GGAGGCCTAGGGACGTACCCAATTCGCCCTATAGTGAGTCGTATTACGCGCGCTCACTGGCCGTCGTTTT
ACAACGTCGTGACTGGGAAAACCCTGGCGTTACCCAACTTAATCGCCTTGCAGCACATCCCCCTTTCGCC
AGCTGGCGTAATAGCGAAGAGGCCCGCACCGATCGCCCTTCCCAACAGTTGCGCAGCCTGAATGGCGAAT
GGG
[124 nt withheld, positions 7284-7407]
C
[91 nt withheld, positions 7409-7499]
A
[49 nt withheld, positions 7501-7549]
CCTTTGACGTTGGAGTCCACGTTCTTT
[37 nt withheld, positions 7577-7613]
ACCCTATCTCGGTCTATTCTTTTGATTTATAAGGGATTTTGCCGATTTCGGCCTATTGGTTAAAAAATGA
GCTGATTTAACAAAAATTTAACGCGAATTTTAACAAAATATTAACGCTTACAATTTAGGTGGCACTTTTC
GGGGAAATGTGCGCGGAACCCCTATTTGTTTATTTTTCTAAATACATTCAAATATGTATCCGCTCATGAG
ACAATAACCCTGATAAATGCTTCAATAATATTGAAAAAGGAAGAGTATGAGTATTCAACATTTCCGTGTC
GCCCTTATTCCCTTTTTTGCGGCATTTTGCCTTCCTGTTTTTGCTCACCCAGAAACGCTGGTGAAAGTAA
AAGATGCTGAAGATCAGTTGGGTGCACGAGTGGGTTACATCGAACTGGATCTCAACAGCGGTAAGATCCT
TGAGAGTTTTCGCCCCGAAGAACGTTTTCCAATGATGAGCACTTTTAAAGTTCTGCTATGTGGCGCGGTA
TTATCCCGTATTGACGCCGGGCAAGAGCAACTCGGTCGCCGCATACACTATTCTCAGAATGACTTGGTTG
AGTACTCACCAGTCACAGAAAAGCATCTTACGGATGGCATGACAGTAAGAGAATTATGCAGTGCTGCCAT
AACCATGAGTGATAACACTGCGGCCAACTTACTTCTGACAACGATCGGAGGACCGAAGGAGCTAACCGCT
TTTTTGCACAACATGGGGGATCATGTAACTCGCCTTGATCGTTGGGAACCGGAGCTGAATGAAGCCATAC
CAAACGACGAGCGTGACACCACGATGCCTGTAGCAATGGCAACAACGTTGCGCAAACTATTAACTGGCGA
ACTACTTACTCTAGCTTCCCGGCAACAATTAATAGACTGGATGGAGGCGGATAAAGTTGCAGGACCACTT
CTGCGCTCGGCCCTTCCGGCTGGCTGGTTTATTGCTGATAAATCTGGAGCCGGTGAGCGTGGGTCTCGCG
GTATCATTGCAGCACTGGGGCCAGATGGTAAGCCCTCCCGTATCGTAGTTATCTACACGACGGGGAGTCA
GGCAACTATGGATGAACGAAATAGACAGATCGCTGAGATAGGTGCCTCACTGATTAAGCATTGGTAACTG
TCAGACCAAGTTTACTCATATATACTTTAGATTGATTTAAAACTTCATTTTTAATTTAAAAGGATCTAGG
TGAAGATCCTTTTTGATAATCTCATGACCAAAATCCCTTAACGTGAGTTTTCGTTCCACTGAGCGTCAGA
CCCCGTAGAAAAGATCAAAGGATCTTCTTGAGATCCTTTTTTTCTGCGCGTAATCTGCTGCTTGCAAACA
AAAAAACCACCGCTACCAGCGGTGGTTTGTTTGCCGGATCAAGAGCTACCAACTCTTTTTCCGAAGGTAA
CTGGCTTCAGCAGAGCGCAGATACCAAATACTGTTCTTCTAGTGTAGCCGTAGTTAGGCCACCACTTCAA
GAACTCTGTAGCACCGCCTACATACCTCGCTCTGCTAATCCTGTTACCAGTGGCTGCTGCCAGTGGCGAT
AAGTCGTGTCTTACCGGGTTGGACTCAAGACGATAGTTACCGGATAAGGCGCAGCGGTCGGGCTGAACGG
GGGGTTCGTGCACACAGCCCAGCTTGGAGCGAACGACCTACACCGAACTGAGATACCTACAGCGTGAGCT
ATGAGAAAGCGCCACGCTTCCCGAAGGGAGAAAGGCGGACAGGTATCCGGTAAGCGGCAGGGTCGGAACA
GGAGAGCGCACGAGGGAGCTTCCAGGGGGAAACGCCTGGTATCTTTATAGTCCTGTCGGGTTTCGCCACC
TCTGACTTGAGCGTCGATTTTTGTGATGCTCGTCAGGGGGGCGGAGCCTATGGAAAAACGCCAGCAACGC
GGCCTTTTTACGGTTCCTGGCCTTTTGCTGGCCTTTTGCTCACATGTTCTTTCCTGCGTTATCCCCTGAT
TCTGTGGATAACCGTATTACCGCCTTTGAGTGAGCTGATACCGCTCGCCGCAGCCGAACGACCGAGCGCA
GCGAGTCAGTGAGCGAGGAAGCGGAAGAGCGCCCAATACGCAAACCGCCTCTCCCCGCGCGTTGGCCGAT
TCATTAATGCAGCTGGCACGACAGGTTTCCCGACTGGAAAGCGGGCAGTGAGCGCAACGCAATTAATGTG
AGTTAGCTCACTCATTAGGCACCCCAGGCTTTACACTTTATGCTTCCGGCTCGTATGTTGTGTGGAATTG
TGAGCGGATAACAATTTCACACAGGAAACAGCTATGACCATGATTACGCCAAGCGCGCAATTAACCCTCA
CTAAAGGGAACAAAAGCTGGAGCTGCAAGCTT
Features (pLannotate 1.2.2; 32 found; start..end, strand, type, name):
      3..229     +  promoter       RSV promoter: Rous sarcoma virus enhancer/promoter
    230..410     +  LTR            5' LTR (truncated): truncated 5' long terminal repeat (LTR) from HIV-1
    457..582     +  misc_feature   HIV-1 Ψ: packaging signal of human immunodeficiency virus type 1
    566..929     +  CDS            HIV-1 gag (fragment): gag protein from human immunodeficiency virus 1; gag
   1075..1308    +  misc_feature   RRE: The Rev response element (RRE) of HIV-1 allows for Rev-dependent mRNA export from the nucleus to the cytoplasm.
   1685..1785    +  CDS            Rev (fragment): human immunodeficiency virus 1 (HIV-1) Rev protein; rev; enhances nuclear export of unspliced and incompletely spliced viral mRNAs
   1804..1921    +  misc_feature   cPPT/CTS: central polypurine tract and central termination sequence of HIV-1
   1944..2247    +  enhancer       CMV enhancer: human cytomegalovirus immediate early enhancer
   2248..2451    +  promoter       CMV promoter: human cytomegalovirus (CMV) immediate early promoter
   2569..2586    +  protein_bind   attB1 (fragment): mutant version of attB; core recombination site for the Gateway® BP reaction BP Clonase™
   2592..4814    +  CDS            NCAPH: CND2_HUMAN - Also known as BRRN, BRRN1, CAPH, KIAA0074. Experimental evidence at protein level: Swiss-Prot protein existence level 1. Regulatory subunit of the condensin complex, a complex required for conversion of interphase chromatin into mitotic-like condense chromosomes. The condensin complex probably introduces positive supercoils into relaxed DNA in the presence of type I topoisomerases and converts nicked DNA into positive knotted forms in the presence of type II topoisomerases (PubMed:11136719). Early in neurogenesis, may play an essential role to ensure accurate mitotic chromosome co
   4817..4840    -  protein_bind   attB2: mutant version of attB; recombination site for the Gateway® BP reaction BP Clonase™
   4893..4934    +  CDS            V5 tag: epitope tag from simian virus 5
   4958..5546    +  misc_feature   WPRE: woodchuck hepatitis virus posttranscriptional regulatory element
   5561..5877    +  promoter       SV40 promoter: SV40 enhancer and early promoter
   5925..5972    +  promoter       EM7 promoter: synthetic bacterial promoter&nbsp
   5991..6389    +  CDS            BSD: blasticidin S deaminase; Aspergillus terreus BSD; confers resistance to blasticidin
   6406..6474    +  CDS            nef (fragment): NEF_HV1Z2 - Experimental evidence at protein level: Swiss-Prot protein existence level 1. Extracellular Nef protein targets CD4(+) T-lymphocytes for apoptosis by interacting with CXCR4 surface receptors. From Human immunodeficiency virus type 1 group M subtype D (isolate Z2/CDC-Z34) (HIV-1).
   6476..6709    +  LTR            3' LTR (ΔU3): self-inactivating 3' long terminal repeat (LTR) from HIV-1
   6781..6902    +  polyA_signal   SV40 poly(A) signal: SV40 polyadenylation signal
   6942..7077    +  rep_origin     SV40 ori: SV40 origin of replication
   7098..7116    -  promoter       T7 promoter: promoter for bacteriophage T7 RNA polymerase
   7124..7279    +  CDS            lacZα (fragment): LacZα fragment of β-galactosidase; lacZ fragment
   7284..7712    +  rep_origin     f1 ori (sequence partly withheld): f1 bacteriophage origin of replication; arrow indicates direction of (+) strand synthesis
   7765..7869    +  promoter       AmpR promoter: bla
   7870..8730    +  CDS            AmpR: β-lactamase; bla; confers resistance to ampicillin, carbenicillin, and related antibiotics
   8901..9489    +  rep_origin     ori: high-copy-number ColE1/pMB1/pBR322/pUC origin of replication
   9672..9764    +  CDS            lacI (fragment): lac repressor; lacI; The lac repressor binds to the lac operator to inhibit transcription in E. coli. This inhibition can be relieved by adding lactose or isopropyl-β-D-thiogalactopyranoside (IPTG).
   9777..9798    +  protein_bind   CAP binding site: CAP binding activates transcription in the presence of cAMP. E. coli catabolite activator protein
   9813..9843    +  promoter       lac promoter: promoter for the E. coli lac operon
   9851..9867    +  protein_bind   lac operator: The lac repressor binds to the lac operator to inhibit transcription in E. coli. This inhibition can be relieved by adding lactose or isopropyl-β-D-thiogalactopyranoside (IPTG). lac repressor encoded by lacI
   9912..9930    +  promoter       T3 promoter: promoter for bacteriophage T3 RNA polymerase
