[The description below was written by a language model from this plasmid's Addgene catalogue record and pLannotate feature annotations shown in this document.]
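Description:
pLenti6/V5-DEST-NCAPH is an HIV-1-based, self-inactivating lentiviral expression plasmid built on the commercial pLenti6/V5-DEST Gateway destination backbone, carrying the human NCAPH open reading frame (about 2.2 kb; also known as CAP-H or BRRN1). NCAPH encodes a regulatory subunit of the condensin complex, which helps convert interphase chromatin into condensed mitotic chromosomes. The ORF came from a human ORFeome entry clone and was moved in by Gateway recombination, which consumed the attR sites and left attB1 and attB2 sequences flanking the insert. In bacteria the roughly 10 kb plasmid replicates from a high-copy ColE1/pUC-type origin and is selected with ampicillin. An f1 origin and leftover lac, T7 and T3 elements are also annotated in the backbone.

The viral genome is transcribed from an RSV promoter fused to a truncated 5' LTR, an arrangement that removes dependence on Tat. It contains the Ψ packaging signal, the RRE for Rev-dependent nuclear export and a cPPT/CTS element, and it ends in a ΔU3 3' LTR followed by an SV40 polyadenylation signal. Within it, the CMV enhancer/promoter drives NCAPH. A backbone-encoded V5 epitope lies downstream of attB2 to give a C-terminal tag for detection, and a WPRE follows to enhance transcript expression. A second cassette places blasticidin S deaminase under tandem SV40 and EM7 promoters, allowing blasticidin selection of transduced mammalian cells. Packaging functions are not encoded and must be supplied in trans. The construct serves for stable or transient overexpression of V5-tagged NCAPH in mammalian cells. The associated publication concerns pro-invasion metastasis drivers acting as oncogenes in early-stage melanoma.
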