Addgene plasmid #31214: pLenti6/V5-DEST-NCAPH
Depositing lab: Lynda Chin. Depositing organization: Dana-Farber Cancer Institute. Publication: Proinvasion metastasis drivers in early-stage melanoma are oncogenes. Scott KL, Nogueira C, Heffernan TP, van Doorn R, Dhakal S, Hanna JA, Min C, Jaskelioff M, Xiao Y, Wu CJ, Cameron LA, Perry SR, Zeid R, Feinberg T, Kim M, Vande Woude G, Granter SR, Bosenberg M, Chu GC, DePinho RA, Rimm DL, Chin L. Cancer Cell. 2011 Jul 12;20(1):92-103. 10.1016/j.ccr.2011.05.025 PubMed 21741599.
Backbone
  Vector backbone: pLenti6/V5-DEST
  Backbone manufacturer: Invitrogen
  Backbone size w/o insert (bp): 7000
  Vector type: Mammalian Expression, Lentiviral
  Selectable markers: Blasticidin
Growth in bacteria
  Bacterial resistance: Ampicillin, 100 μg/mL
  Growth temperature: 30°C
  Growth strain: Stbl3
  Growth instructions: Grow in STBL3 bacteria (Invitrogen) at lower temps (~30C) to prevent recombination and increase plasmid production.
  Copy number: High Copy
Gene/Insert
  Gene/Insert name: NCAPH
  Species: H. sapiens (human)
  Insert size (bp): 2226
  GenBank ID: BC024211
  Entrez Gene: NCAPH (a.k.a. BRRN1, CAP-H, CAPH, MCPH23)
  Tag / fusion protein: V5 (C terminal on backbone)
  Cloning method: Gateway Cloning; 5′ cloning site attR1 (destroyed during cloning); 3′ cloning site attR2 (destroyed during cloning)
  Sequencing primers: 5′ CMV Forward; 3′ V5 Reverse
Resource information
  A portion of this plasmid was derived from a plasmid made by: The entry clone used to create this plasmid was obatined from the human ORFeome (v5.1) collection made available by the Center for Cancer Systems Biology at the Dana-Farber Cancer Institute in Boston, MA.
Terms and licenses: Academic/Nonprofit Terms; Industry Terms: Not Available to Industry
How to cite: pLenti6/V5-DEST-NCAPH was a gift from Lynda Chin (Addgene plasmid # 31214 ; http://n2t.net/addgene:31214 ; RRID:Addgene_31214)
