>Addgene plasmid #31214 | pLenti6/V5-DEST-NCAPH | addgene partial sequence | sequence record 164566 | CMV-F 5'-CGCAAATGGGCGGTAGGCGTG-3'
AGCAGAGCTCGTTTAGTGAACCGTCAGATCGCCTGGAGACGCCATCCACGCTGTTTTGACCTCCATAGAA
GACACCGACTCTAGAGGATCCACTAGTCCAGTGTGGTGGAATTCTGCAGATATCAACAAGTTTGTACAAA
AAAGTTGGCATGGGACCTCCCGGCCCAGCACTGCCAGCCACAATGAATAACTCTTCTTCAGAGACGCGAG
GACACCCCCACAGTGCCTCCTCTCCTTCAGAGCGTGTGTTCCCGATGCCCCTGCCCAGGAAGGCGCCTCT
CAATATTCCTGGCACCCCAGTCCTCGAAGACTTTCCTCAGAATGACGATGAGAAGGAGCGGCTGCAGCGG
AGGCGCTCGAGGGTCTTTGATCTGCAGTTCAGCACTGACTCACCTCGCTTATTGGCCTCCCCCTCCAGCA
GGAGTATTGACATTTCAGCTACTATCCCCAAGTTTACAAACACGCAGATTACGGAACATTACTCCACCTG
TATCAAACTGTCCACTGAAAATAAAATCACTACCAAGAATGCTTTTGGTTTGCACTTGATTGATTTTATG
TCAGAGATTCTTAAACAGAAAGACACCGAACCAACCAACTTTAAAGTGGCTGCGGGTACTCTGGATGCCA
GCACCAAGATCTATGCTGTGCGCGTGGATGCCGTCCATGCCGATGTATACAGAGTCCTTGGGGG
