>Addgene plasmid #31214 | pLenti6/V5-DEST-NCAPH | addgene partial sequence | sequence record 164568 | V5-Rev 5'-ACCGAGGAGAGGGTTAGGGAT-3'
CTCTAGACTCGAGCGGCCGCCACTGTGCTGGATATCAACCACTTTGTACAAGAAAGTTGGGCAATCTCCT
TGCCTCACAAGAACATCAGAAAGGTCCTCTGTTCCTTCCAGTTTTAGATTCTTTTCATTGGCTAAATGTA
GGAGACAGGCAAAAGCCAGAGGTATGGAGAGGTTCTGAGCCATGACAGGGGGCAGGCTCCTCTGCAGGTC
CTTCGTGAGCCCGCTAAGCATCTTCTCGTCAGCCACTTCTGCCAGGGCCGCTTCTTTTCCAGCTTCCCTG
TGGTTTGCCTCTGCATCTGCCTCCTTTCCGGAGAGCGCTGTCAGCAGACTCCACATGCTCTGCTTCAGTT
TCTTCATGTCCATCTTTTTGGCAGTCTTGGCATAGTGAATTTCAATTTTATTTACCTTCTGAGGCTCAGC
TACCAAGTTTGACTCCCCATATGTTGTGATGTCTAATCCTTGGGCTTCTGGAGTGTCACCATTCTGTTGT
GCTGTCTTAGGTGGATGGCAAGGATAAGGTGAGAGGTCAGAGTTCCCAACAGGTCCCACAAATAAGTCAT
CCAAATCTTCATCATCACTGTCAGCAGCCTGTAATCCAGGGCAAAAGTTGGAGGTGTCGTTAGGGTTGTT
GTAATCATAGTCTTCAATTTCTTCATAATGCTCAGTCTCTGCCCTATGGCCCTGGGCCATCTTAAGTAAC
CTG
